>Addgene plasmid #48160 | psicheck-2-Slc25a15 | depositor partial sequence | sequence record 69363 | psicheck-2-Slc25a15 sequence 191 bps
GCTAGCGGAGGGCCCGAGGGCCGGACCCACAGGGCGACCTTAAAAATTGCCCGGGGGCCCGCGGCCGCCA
GCGGAGCGCGCGGGCGGCAGAGGGCGAGCCGGACACAGCCAGGCGCGGCGGGATATGTGGTACATTCCCT
TCCCTCCAGAGAATCGCCTTCCACAGAAACCAGTAACGCCATGAAGCTAGC
