>Addgene plasmid #48160 | psicheck-2-Slc25a15 | addgene partial sequence | sequence record 71792 | chim-int-F 5'-TCTTACTGACATCCACTTTGCC-3'
AGCTCTTAAGGCTAGAGTACTTAATACGACTCACTATAGGCTAGCGGAGGGCCCGAGGGCCGGACCCACA
GGGCGACCTTAAAAATTGCCCGGGGGCCCGCGGCCGCCAGCGGAGCGCGCGGGCGGCAGAGGGCGAGCCG
GACACAGCCAGGCGCGGCGGGATATGTGGTACATTCCCTTCCCTCCAGAGAATCGCCTTCCACAGAAACC
AGTAACGCCATGAAGCTAGCCACCTTGGCTTCCAAGGTGTACGACCCCGAGCAACGCAAACGCATGATCA
CTGGGCCTCAGTGGTGGGCTCGCTGCAAGCAAATGAACGTGCTGGACTCCTTCATCAACTACTATGATTC
CGAGAAGCACGCCGAGAACGCCGTGATTTTTCTGCATGGTAACGCTGCCTCCAGCTACCTGTGGAGGCAC
GTCGTGCCTCACATCGAGCCCGTGGCTAGATGCATCATCCCTGATCTGATCGGAATGGGTAAGTCCGGCA
AGAGCGGGAATGGCTCATATCGCCTCCTGGATCACTACAAGTACCTCACCGCTTGGTTCGAGCTGCTGAA
CCTTCCAAAGAAAATCATCTTTGTGGGCCACGACTGGGGGGCTTGTCTGGCCTTTCACTACTCCTACGAG
CACCAAGACAAGATCAAGGCCATCGTCCATGCTGAGAGTGTCGTGGACGTGATCGAGTCCTGGGACGAGT
GGCCTGACATCGAGGAGGATATCGCCCTGATCAAGAGCGAAGAGGGCGAGAAAATGGTGCTTGAGAATAA
CTTCTTCGTCGAGACCATGCTCCCAAGCAAGATCATGCGGAAACTGGAGCCTGAGGAGTTCGCTGCCTAC
CTGGAGCCATTCA
