[The description below was written by a language model from this plasmid's Addgene catalogue record.]
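Description:
psicheck-2-Slc25a15 is a dual-luciferase reporter plasmid built on the Promega psiCHECK-2 backbone, with a total size of about 6.5 kb. It is propagated in E. coli as a high-copy plasmid under ampicillin selection. The psiCHECK-2 vector carries two independent luciferase cassettes, a Renilla luciferase that serves as the experimental reporter and a firefly luciferase that provides an internal normalisation control from the same plasmid. The record itself lists no promoters, polyadenylation signals or other backbone features, and no feature table is provided, so these details are not documented here beyond what the backbone name implies.

The insert is a 183 bp fragment corresponding to the 5′ UTR of mouse Slc25a15, cloned into a single NheI site (retained on both sides) so that it sits upstream of the Renilla luciferase coding sequence. This UTR contains an upstream open reading frame whose ATG start codon is left intact in this version. Ribosomes scanning the transcript can therefore initiate at the uORF before reaching the Renilla start codon, which is expected to lower Renilla output relative to firefly. The explicit "intact (ATG)" wording suggests that the construct is meant to be compared with a counterpart in which the uORF start codon is disrupted, although no such partner is described in this record. The plasmid is suited to transfection-based dual-luciferase assays that measure how a natural uORF in a 5′ UTR affects expression of the downstream protein, in line with the associated study of uORF-mediated reduction of protein expression.
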