Addgene plasmid #48160: psicheck-2-Slc25a15
Purpose: contains Renilla Luciferase gene preceded by an intact (ATG) upstream open reading frame element
Depositing lab: Vamsi Mootha. Depositing organization: Massachusetts General Hospital. Publication: Upstream open reading frames cause widespread reduction of protein expression and are polymorphic among humans. Calvo SE, Pagliarini DJ, Mootha VK. Proc Natl Acad Sci U S A. 2009 May 5;106(18):7507-12. doi: 10.1073/pnas.0810916106. Epub 2009 Apr 16. PubMed 19372376.
Backbone
  Vector backbone: psicheck2
  Backbone manufacturer: Promega
  Backbone size w/o insert (bp): 6273
  Total vector size (bp): 6456
  Vector type: Luciferase
Growth in bacteria
  Bacterial resistance: Ampicillin, 100 μg/mL
  Growth temperature: 37°C
  Growth strain: Top10
  Copy number: High Copy
Gene/Insert
  Gene/Insert name: 5" UTR of Slc25a15
  Species: M. musculus (mouse)
  Insert size (bp): 183
  GenBank ID: NM_011017 NM_011017
  Cloning method: Restriction Enzyme; 5′ cloning site Nhe1 (not destroyed); 3′ cloning site Nhe1 (not destroyed)
  Sequencing primers: 5′ T7
Terms and licenses: Academic/Nonprofit Terms; Industry Terms: Not Available to Industry
How to cite: psicheck-2-Slc25a15 was a gift from Vamsi Mootha (Addgene plasmid # 48160 ; http://n2t.net/addgene:48160 ; RRID:Addgene_48160)
